LOCUS       Exported 3214 bp ds-DNA circular SYN 13-MAY-2021
DEFINITION  CRISPaint gene tagging.
ACCESSION   .
VERSION     .
KEYWORDS    pCRISPaint-TC-PuroR
SOURCE      synthetic DNA construct
  ORGANISM  synthetic DNA construct
REFERENCE   1 (bases 1 to 3214)
  AUTHORS   Schmid-Burgk JL, Honing K, Ebert TS, Hornung V
  TITLE     CRISPaint allows modular base-specific gene tagging using a
            ligase-4-dependent mechanism.
  JOURNAL   Nat Commun. 2016 Jul 28;7:12338. doi: 10.1038/ncomms12338.
  PUBMED    27465542
REFERENCE   2 (bases 1 to 3214)
  AUTHORS   .
  TITLE     Direct Submission
  JOURNAL   Exported May 13, 2021 from SnapGene Server 1.1.58
            http://www.snapgene.com
FEATURES             Location/Qualifiers
     source          1..3214
                     /organism="synthetic DNA construct"
                     /mol_type="other DNA"
     polyA_signal    1..49
                     /note="synthetic polyadenylation signal"
     misc_feature    63..154
                     /label=pause site
                     /note="RNA polymerase II transcriptional pause signal from
                     the human alpha-2 globin gene"
     primer_bind     103..122
                     /label=RVprimer3
                     /note="pGL3 vector, forward primer"
     CDS             218..235
                     /codon_start=1
                     /product="tetracysteine peptide that binds biarsenical
                     labeling reagents"
                     /label=tetracysteine tag
                     /translation="CCPGCC"
     CDS             245..298
                     /codon_start=1
                     /product="2A peptide from Thosea asigna virus capsid
                     protein"
                     /label=T2A
                     /note="Eukaryotic ribosomes fail to insert a peptide bond
                     between the Gly and Pro residues, yielding separate
                     polypeptides."
                     /translation="EGRGSLLTCGDVEENPGP"
     polyA_signal    922..1043
                     /label=SV40 poly(A) signal
                     /note="SV40 polyadenylation signal"
     primer_bind     complement(933..952)
                     /label=EBV-rev
                     /note="SV40 polyA terminator, reverse primer"
     primer_bind     987..1006
                     /label=SV40pA-R
                     /note="SV40 polyA, reverse primer"
     primer_bind     complement(1291..1308)
                     /label=L4440
                     /note="L4440 vector, forward primer"
     rep_origin      complement(1462..2050)
                     /direction=LEFT
                     /label=ori
                     /note="high-copy-number ColE1/pMB1/pBR322/pUC origin of
                     replication"
     primer_bind     complement(1542..1561)
                     /label=pBR322ori-F
                     /note="pBR322 origin, forward primer"
     CDS             complement(2250..3110)
                     /codon_start=1
                     /product="beta-lactamase"
                     /label=AmpR
                     /note="confers resistance to ampicillin, carbenicillin, and
                     related antibiotics"
                     /translation="MSIQHFRVALIPFFAAFCLPVFAHPETLVKVKDAEDQLGARVGYI
                     ELDLNSGKILESFRPEERFPMMSTFKVLLCGAVLSRIDAGQEQLGRRIHYSQNDLVEYS
                     PVTEKHLTDGMTVRELCSAAITMSDNTAANLLLTTIGGPKELTAFLHNMGDHVTRLDRW
                     EPELNEAIPNDERDTTMPVAMATTLRKLLTGELLTLASRQQLIDWMEADKVAGPLLRSA
                     LPAGWFIADKSGAGERGSRGIIAALGPDGKPSRIVVIYTTGSQATMDERNRQIAEIGAS
                     LIKHW"
ORIGIN
        1 aataaaatat ctttattttc attacatctg tgtgttggtt ttttgtgtga atcgatagta
       61 ctaacatacg ctctccatca aaacaaaacg aaacaaaaca aactagcaaa ataggctgtc
      121 cccagtgcaa gtgcaggtgc cagaacattt ctcttaatga tagctagcgg gccagtaccc
      181 aaaaagcggg gggtctggtg gcagtggagg gggatcctgc tgccccggct gctgctccgg
      241 aggagagggc agaggaagtc tgctaacatg cggtgacgtc gaggagaatc ctggcccaat
      301 gactgaatac aagcctactg tcaggttggc tacaagagac gacgttccta gagccgtgag
      361 aactctggct gcagccttcg ccgactaccc cgccacgaga cacaccgttg acccagatcg
      421 gcatattgag agagtgactg aactgcagga gctgtttctt acaagagttg gcctcgacat
      481 aggcaaggtg tgggtggcgg acgacggcgc cgccgtggcc gtctggacca ctcccgaatc
      541 agttgaggct ggcgccgtat tcgctgagat cggcccgaga atggctgagc tcagcgggag
      601 taggctcgcg gcacagcagc aaatggaggg actgctggca ccacacaggc ccaaagaacc
      661 cgcctggttc ctggcaaccg tcggtgtatc tcccgatcat caggggaaag gtctgggctc
      721 tgccgtagtg ctccctggcg tggaggcagc tgagagagca ggagtacctg ccttcttgga
      781 gacctccgct ccaaggaatc ttcccttcta tgaacggttg ggcttcaccg tgacagccga
      841 cgtggaagtc cccgaaggcc cccgcacttg gtgcatgacg aggaagcctg gagcgtgagg
      901 gcccgcttcg agcagacatg ataagataca ttgatgagtt tggacaaacc acaactagaa
      961 tgcagtgaaa aaaatgcttt atttgtgaaa tttgtgatgc tattgcttta tttgtaacca
     1021 ttataagctg caataaacaa gttaacaaca acaattgcat tcattttatg tttcaggttc
     1081 agggggaggt gtgggaggtt ttttaaagca agtaaaacct ctacaaatgt ggtaaaatcg
     1141 ataaagatcc gtcgaccgat gcccttgaga gccttcaacc cagtcagctc cttccggtgg
     1201 gcgcggggca tgactatcgt cgccgcactt atgactgtct tctttatcat gcaactcgta
     1261 ggacaggtgc cggcagcgct cttccgcttc ctcgctcact gactcgctgc gctcggtcgt
     1321 tcggctgcgg cgagcggtat cagctcactc aaaggcggta atacggttat ccacagaatc
     1381 aggggataac gcaggaaaga acatgtgagc aaaaggccag caaaaggcca ggaaccgtaa
     1441 aaaggccgcg ttgctggcgt ttttccatag gctccgcccc cctgacgagc atcacaaaaa
     1501 tcgacgctca agtcagaggt ggcgaaaccc gacaggacta taaagatacc aggcgtttcc
     1561 ccctggaagc tccctcgtgc gctctcctgt tccgaccctg ccgcttaccg gatacctgtc
     1621 cgcctttctc ccttcgggaa gcgtggcgct ttctcatagc tcacgctgta ggtatctcag
     1681 ttcggtgtag gtcgttcgct ccaagctggg ctgtgtgcac gaaccccccg ttcagcccga
     1741 ccgctgcgcc ttatccggta actatcgtct tgagtccaac ccggtaagac acgacttatc
     1801 gccactggca gcagccactg gtaacaggat tagcagagcg aggtatgtag gcggtgctac
     1861 agagttcttg aagtggtggc ctaactacgg ctacactaga agaacagtat ttggtatctg
     1921 cgctctgctg aagccagtta ccttcggaaa aagagttggt agctcttgat ccggcaaaca
     1981 aaccaccgct ggtagcggtg gtttttttgt ttgcaagcag cagattacgc gcagaaaaaa
     2041 aggatctcaa gaagatcctt tgatcttttc tacggggtct gacgctcagt ggaacgaaaa
     2101 ctcacgttaa gggattttgg tcatgagatt atcaaaaagg atcttcacct agatcctttt
     2161 aaattaaaaa tgaagtttta aatcaatcta aagtatatat gagtaaactt ggtctgacag
     2221 cggccgcaaa tgctaaacca ctgcagtggt taccagtgct tgatcagtga ggcaccgatc
     2281 tcagcgatct gcctatttcg ttcgtccata gtggcctgac tccccgtcgt gtagatcact
     2341 acgattcgtg agggcttacc atcaggcccc agcgcagcaa tgatgccgcg agagccgcgt
     2401 tcaccggccc ccgatttgtc agcaatgaac cagccagcag ggagggccga gcgaagaagt
     2461 ggtcctgcta ctttgtccgc ctccatccag tctatgagct gctgtcgtga tgctagagta
     2521 agaagttcgc cagtgagtag tttccgaaga gttgtggcca ttgctactgg catcgtggta
     2581 tcacgctcgt cgttcggtat ggcttcgttc aactctggtt cccagcggtc aagccgggtc
     2641 acatgatcac ccatattatg aagaaatgca gtcagctcct tagggcctcc gatcgttgtc
     2701 agaagtaagt tggccgcggt gttgtcgctc atggtaatgg cagcactaca caattctctt
     2761 accgtcatgc catccgtaag atgcttttcc gtgaccggcg agtactcaac caagtcgttt
     2821 tgtgagtagt gtatacggcg accaagctgc tcttgcccgg cgtctatacg ggacaacacc
     2881 gcgccacata gcagtacttt gaaagtgctc atcatcggga atcgttcttc ggggcggaaa
     2941 gactcaagga tcttgccgct attgagatcc agttcgatat agcccactct tgcacccagt
     3001 tgatcttcag catcttttac tttcaccagc gtttcggggt gtgcaaaaac aggcaagcaa
     3061 aatgccgcaa agaagggaat gagtgcgaca cgaaaatgtt ggatgctcat actcgtcctt
     3121 tttcaatatt attgaagcat ttatcagggt tactagtacg tctctcaagg ataagtaagt
     3181 aatattaagg tacgggaggt attggacagg ccgc
//
