[The description below was written by a language model from this plasmid's Addgene catalogue record and the feature table of its GenBank file.]
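Description:
pCRISPaint-TC-PuroR is a small (about 3.2 kb) circular donor plasmid from the CRISPaint gene-tagging system, built on the pCRISPaint backbone. It is propagated in E. coli as a high-copy plasmid through a ColE1/pUC-type origin of replication and selected with ampicillin via a beta-lactamase (AmpR) gene. It carries no mammalian origin or viral elements. It is meant to serve as a tag donor rather than as an expression vector.

The payload is a promoterless cassette. It begins with a short synthetic tetracysteine (TC) tag, a peptide that binds biarsenical labelling reagents and so allows fluorescent labelling of the tagged protein. This is followed closely by a T2A ribosome-skipping peptide and, further downstream, an SV40 polyadenylation signal. The roughly 600 bp between T2A and the poly(A) signal is not annotated in the feature table. The plasmid name implies that it holds a puromycin resistance coding sequence, but the record does not annotate this explicitly. Because the record lists no promoter, expression of the tag and the presumed selection marker would depend on in-frame integration into an actively transcribed endogenous gene. T2A would then separate the marker from the TC-tagged host protein. A synthetic poly(A) signal and an RNA polymerase II transcriptional pause site lie upstream of the cassette, an arrangement generally used to suppress spurious read-through transcription from the backbone.

According to the associated publication title, CRISPaint achieves modular, base-specific tagging through a ligase-4-dependent mechanism, meaning homology-independent end joining. The record does not annotate any nuclease target site in the donor, nor does it describe the companion plasmids needed for the procedure.
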