Addgene plasmid #80972: pCRISPaint-TC-PuroR
Purpose: CRISPaint gene tagging
Depositing lab: Veit Hornung. Depositing organization: Universitaetsklinikum Bonn. Publication: CRISPaint allows modular base-specific gene tagging using a ligase-4-dependent mechanism. Schmid-Burgk JL, Honing K, Ebert TS, Hornung V. Nat Commun. 2016 Jul 28;7:12338. doi: 10.1038/ncomms12338. PubMed 27465542.
Backbone
  Vector backbone: pCRISPaint
  Backbone manufacturer: Veit Hornung group
  Vector type: gene tagging
Growth in bacteria
  Bacterial resistance: Ampicillin, 100 μg/mL
  Growth temperature: 30°C
  Growth strain: DH10B
  Copy number: High Copy
Gene/Insert
  Gene/Insert name: TC tag
  Species: Synthetic
  Promoter: none
  Cloning method: Restriction Enzyme; 5′ cloning site unknown (unknown if destroyed); 3′ cloning site unknown (unknown if destroyed)
  Sequencing primers: 5′ CGATAGTACTAACATACGCTCTCCA; 3′ CACTGCATTCTAGTTGTGGTTTGTC
Terms and licenses: Academic/Nonprofit Terms; Industry Terms: Not Available to Industry
How to cite: pCRISPaint-TC-PuroR was a gift from Veit Hornung (Addgene plasmid # 80972 ; http://n2t.net/addgene:80972 ; RRID:Addgene_80972)
