>Addgene plasmid #80972 | pCRISPaint-TC-PuroR | addgene partial sequence | sequence record 158560 | RVprimer3 5'-CTAGCAAAATAGGCTGTCCC-3'
TGATAGCTAGCGGGCCAGTACCCAAAAAGCGGGGGGTCTGGTGGCAGTGGAGGGGGATCCTGCTGCCCCG
GCTGCTGCTCCGGAGGAGAGGGCAGAGGAAGTCTGCTAACATGCGGTGACGTCGAGGAGAATCCTGGCCC
AATGACTGAATACAAGCCTACTGTCAGGTTGGCTACAAGAGACGACGTTCCTAGAGCCGTGAGAACTCTG
GCTGCAGCCTTCGCCGACTACCCCGCCACGAGACACACCGTTGACCCAGATCGGCATATTGAGAGAGTGA
CTGAACTGCAGGAGCTGTTTCTTACAAGAGTTGGCCTCGACATAGGCAAGGTGTGGGTGGCGGACGACGG
CGCCGCCGTGGCCGTCTGGACCACTCCCGAATCAGTTGAGGCTGGCGCCGTATTCGCTGAGATCGGCCCG
AGAATGGCTGAGCTCAGCGGGAGTAGGCTCGCGGCACAGCAGCAAATGGAGGGACTGCTGGCACCACACA
GGCCCAAAGAACCCGCCTGGTTCCTGGCAACCGTCGGTGTATCTCCCGATCATCAGGGGAAAGGTCTGGG
CTCTGCCGTAGTGCTCCCTGGCGTGGAGGCAGCTGAGAGAGCAGGAGTACCTGCCTTCTTGGAGACCTCC
GCTCCAAGGAATCTTCCCTTCTATGAACGGTTGGGCTTCACCGTGACAGCCGACGTGGAAGTCCCCGAAG
GCCCCCGCACTTGGTGCATGACGAGGAAGCCTGGAGCGTGAGGGCCCGCTTCGAGCAGACATGATAAGAT
ACATTGATGAGTTTGGAC
