>Addgene plasmid #80972 | pCRISPaint-TC-PuroR | addgene partial sequence | sequence record 158561 | EBV-rev 5'-GTGGTTTGTCCAAACTCATC-3'
GAAGCGGGCCCTCACGCTCCAGGCTTCCTCGTCATGCACCAAGTGCGGGGGCCTTCGGGGACTTCCACGT
CGGCTGTCACGGTGAAGCCCAACCGTTCATAGAAGGGAAGATTCCTTGGAGCGGAGGTCTCCAAGAAGGC
AGGTACTCCTGCTCTCTCAGCTGCCTCCACGCCAGGGAGCACTACGGCAGAGCCCAGACCTTTCCCCTGA
TGATCGGGAGATACACCGACGGTTGCCAGGAACCAGGCGGGTTCTTTGGGCCTGTGTGGTGCCAGCAGTC
CCTCCATTTGCTGCTGTGCCGCGAGCCTACTCCCGCTGAGCTCAGCCATTCTCGGGCCGATCTCAGCGAA
TACGGCGCCAGCCTCAACTGATTCGGGAGTGGTCCAGACGGCCACGGCGGCGCCGTCGTCCGCCACCCAC
ACCTTGCCTATGTCGAGGCCAACTCTTGTAAGAAACAGCTCCTGCAGTTCAGTCACTCTCTCAATATGCC
GATCTGGGTCAACGGTGTGTCTCGTGGCGGGGTAGTCGGCGAAGGCTGCAGCCAGAGTTCTCACGGCTCT
AGGAACGTCGTCTCTTGTAGCCAACCTGACAGTAGGCTTGTATTCAGTCATTGGGCCAGGATTCTCCTCG
ACGTCACCGCATGTTAGCAGACTTCCTCTGCCCTCTCCTCCGGAGCAGCAGCCGGGGCAGCAGGATCCCC
CTCCACTGCCACCAGACCCCCCGCTTTTTGGGTACTGGCCCGCTAGCTATCATTAAGAGAAATGTTCTGG
CACCTGCACTTGCACTGGGGACAGCCTATTTTGCTAGTTTGTTTTGTTTCGTTTTGTTTTGATGGAGAGC
GTATGTTAGTACTATCGATTCACACAAAAAACCAACACACAGATGTAATGAAAATAAAGATATTTTATTG
CGGCCTGTCCAATACCTCCCGTACCTTAATATTACTTACTTATCCTTGAAAGACGTACTAGTAACCCTGA
TAAATGCTTCATAATATTGAAAAAG
